>Addgene plasmid #183041 | pLenti_CMV:Flag-YeNL_SV40:PuroR | addgene full sequence | sequence record 359607 | Addgene NGS Result
TTCTTTCCTGCGTTATCCCCTGATTCTGTGGATAACCGTATTACCGCCTTTGAGTGAGCTGATACCGCTC
GCCGCAGCCGAACGACCGAGCGCAGCGAGTCAGTGAGCGAGGAAGCGGAAGAGCGCCCAATACGCAAACC
GCCTCTCCCCGCGCGTTGGCCGATTCATTAATGCAGCTGGCACGACAGGTTTCCCGACTGGAAAGCGGGC
AGTGAGCGCAACGCAATTAATGTGAGTTAGCTCACTCATTAGGCACCCCAGGCTTTACACTTTATGCTTC
CGGCTCGTATGTTGTGTGGAATTGTGAGCGGATAACAATTTCACACAGGAAACAGCTATGACCATGATTA
CGCCAAGCGCGCAATTAACCCTCACTAAAGGGAACAAAAGCTGGAGCTGCAAGCTTAATGTAGTCTTATG
CAATACTCTTGTAGTCTTGCAACATGGTAACGATGAGTTAGCAACATGCCTTACAAGGAGAGAAAAAGCA
CCGTGCATGCCGATTGGTGGAAGTAAGGTGGTACGATCGTGCCTTATTAGGAAGGCAACAGACGGGTCTG
ACATGGATTGGACGAACCACTGAATTGCCGCATTGCAGAGATATTGTATTTAAGTGCCTAGCTCGATACA
TAAACGGGTCTCTCTGGTTAGACCAGATCTGAGCCTGGGAGCTCTCTGGCTAACTAGGGAACCCACTGCT
TAAGCCTCAATAAAGCTTGCCTTGAGTGCTTCAAGTAGTGTGTGCCCGTCTGTTGTGTGACTCTGGTAAC
TAGAGATCCCTCAGACCCTTTTAGTCAGTGTGGAAAATCTCTAGCAGTGGCGCCCGAACAGGGACTTGAA
AGCGAAAGGGAAACCAGAGGAGCTCTCTCGACGCAGGACTCGGCTTGCTGAAGCGCGCACGGCAAGAGGC
GAGGGGCGGCGACTGGTGAGTACGCCAAAAATTTTGACTAGCGGAGGCTAGAAGGAGAGAGATGGGTGCG
AGAGCGTCAGTATTAAGCGGGGGAGAATTAGATCGCGATGGGAAAAAATTCGGTTAAGGCCAGGGGGAAA
GAAAAAATATAAATTAAAACATATAGTATGGGCAAGCAGGGAGCTAGAACGATTCGCAGTTAATCCTGGC
CTGTTAGAAACATCAGAAGGCTGTAGACAAATACTGGGACAGCTACAACCATCCCTTCAGACAGGATCAG
AAGAACTTAGATCATTATATAATACAGTAGCAACCCTCTATTGTGTGCATCAAAGGATAGAGATAAAAGA
CACCAAGGAAGCTTTAGACAAGATAGAGGAAGAGCAAAACAAAAGTAAGACCACCGCACAGCAAGCGGCC
GCTGATCTTCAGACCTGGAGGAGGAGATATGAGGGACAATTGGAGAAGTGAATTATATAAATATAAAGTA
GTAAAAATTGAACCATTAGGAGTAGCACCCACCAAGGCAAAGAGAAGAGTGGTGCAGAGAGAAAAAAGAG
CAGTGGGAATAGGAGCTTTGTTCCTTGGGTTCTTGGGAGCAGCAGGAAGCACTATGGGCGCAGCGTCAAT
GACGCTGACGGTACAGGCCAGACAATTATTGTCTGGTATAGTGCAGCAGCAGAACAATTTGCTGAGGGCT
ATTGAGGCGCAACAGCATCTGTTGCAACTCACAGTCTGGGGCATCAAGCAGCTCCAGGCAAGAATCCTGG
CTGTGGAAAGATACCTAAAGGATCAACAGCTCCTGGGGATTTGGGGTTGCTCTGGAAAACTCATTTGCAC
CACTGCTGTGCCTTGGAATGCTAGTTGGAGTAATAAATCTCTGGAACAGATTTGGAATCACACGACCTGG
ATGGAGTGGGACAGAGAAATTAACAATTACACAAGCTTAATACACTCCTTAATTGAAGAATCGCAAAACC
AGCAAGAAAAGAATGAACAAGAATTATTGGAATTAGATAAATGGGCAAGTTTGTGGAATTGGTTTAACAT
AACAAATTGGCTGTGGTATATAAAATTATTCATAATGATAGTAGGAGGCTTGGTAGGTTTAAGAATAGTT
TTTGCTGTACTTTCTATAGTGAATAGAGTTAGGCAGGGATATTCACCATTATCGTTTCAGACCCACCTCC
CAACCCCGAGGGGACCCGACAGGCCCGAAGGAATAGAAGAAGAAGGTGGAGAGAGAGACAGAGACAGATC
CATTCGATTAGTGAACGGATCTCGACGGTATCGGTTAACTTTTAAAAGAAAAGGGGGGATTGGGGGGTAC
AGTGCAGGGGAAAGAATAGTAGACATAATAGCAACAGACATACAAACTAAAGAATTACAAAAACAAATTA
CAAAATTCAAAATTTTATCGATAAGCTTGGGAGTTCCGCGTTACATAACTTACGGTAAATGGCCCGCCTG
GCTGACCGCCCAACGACCCCCGCCCATTGACGTCAATAATGACGTATGTTCCCATAGTAACGCCAATAGG
GACTTTCCATTGACGTCAATGGGTGGAGTATTTACGGTAAACTGCCCACTTGGCAGTACATCAAGTGTAT
CATATGCCAAGTACGCCCCCTATTGACGTCAATGACGGTAAATGGCCCGCCTGGCATTATGCCCAGTACA
TGACCTTATGGGACTTTCCTACTTGGCAGTACATCTACGTATTAGTCATCGCTATTACCATGGTGATGCG
GTTTTGGCAGTACATCAATGGGCGTGGATAGCGGTTTGACTCACGGGGATTTCCAAGTCTCCACCCCATT
GACGTCAATGGGAGTTTGTTTTGGCACCAAAATCAACGGGACTTTCCAAAATGTCGTAACAACTCCGCCC
CATTGACGCAAATGGGCGGTAGGCGTGTACGGTGGGAGGTCTATATAAGCAGAGCTCGTTTAGTGAACCG
TCAGATCGCCTGGAGACGCCATCCACGCTGTTTTGACCTCCATAGAAGACACCGACTCTAGAATGGACTA
CAAGGACGACGATGACAAGGTGAGCAAGGGCGAGGAGCTGTTCACCGGGGTGGTGCCCATCCTGGTCGAG
CTGGACGGCGACGTAAACGGCCACAAGTTCAGCGTGTCCGGCGAGGGCGAGGGCGATGCCACCTACGGCA
AGCTGACCCTGAAGCTGATCTGCACCACCGGCAAGCTGCCCGTGCCCTGGCCCACCCTCGTGACCACCCT
GGGCTACGGCCTGCAGTGCTTCGCCCGCTACCCCGACCACATGAAGCAGCACGACTTCTTCAAGTCCGCC
ATGCCCGAAGGCTACGTCCAGGAGCGCACCATCTTCTTCAAGGACGACGGCAACTACAAGACCCGCGCCG
AGGTGAAGTTCGAGGGCGACACCCTGGTGAACCGCATCGAGCTGAAGGGCATCGACTTCAAGGAGGACGG
CAACATCCTGGGGCACAAGCTGGAGTACAACTACAACAGCCACAACGTCTATATCACCGCCGACAAGCAG
AAGAACGGCATCAAGGCCAACTTCAAGATCCGCCACAACATCGAGGACGGCGGCGTGCAGCTCGCCGACC
ACTACCAGCAGAACACCCCCATCGGCGACGGCCCCGTGCTGCTGCCCGACAACCACTACCTGAGCTACCA
GTCCGCCCTGAGCAAAGACCCCAACGAGAAGCGCGATCACATGGTCCTGCTGGAGTTCGTGACCGCCGCG
ATGCTCGAAGATTTCGTTGGGGACTGGCGACAGACAGCCGGCTACAACCTGGACCAAGTCCTTGAACAGG
GAGGTGTGTCCAGTTTGTTTCAGAATCTCGGGGTGTCCGTAACTCCGATCCAAAGGATTGTCCTGAGCGG
TGAAAATGGGCTGAAGATCGACATCCATGTCATCATCCCGTATGAAGGTCTGAGCGGCGACCAAATGGGC
CAGATCGAAAAAATTTTTAAGGTGGTGTACCCTGTGGATGATCATCACTTTAAGGTGATCCTGCACTATG
GCACACTGGTAATCGACGGGGTTACGCCGAACATGATCGACTATTTCGGACGGCCGTATGAAGGCATCGC
CGTGTTCGACGGCAAAAAGATCACTGTAACAGGGACCCTGTGGAACGGCAACAAAATTATCGACGAGCGC
CTGATCAACCCCGACGGCTCCCTGCTGTTCCGAGTAACCATCAACGGAGTGACCGGCTGGCGGCTGTGCG
AACGCATTCTGGCGTAAGGATCCGGACTAGTTAACGCGTCGACCAGTGGTCGACCCTGTGGAATGTGTGT
CAGTTAGGGTGTGGAAAGTCCCCAGGCTCCCCAGCAGGCAGAAGTATGCAAAGCATGCATCTCAATTAGT
CAGCAACCAGGTGTGGAAAGTCCCCAGGCTCCCCAGCAGGCAGAAGTATGCAAAGCATGCATCTCAATTA
GTCAGCAACCATAGTCCCGCCCCTAACTCCGCCCATCCCGCCCCTAACTCCGCCCAGTTCCGCCCATTCT
CCGCCCCATGGCTGACTAATTTTTTTTATTTATGCAGAGGCCGAGGCCGCCTCGGCCTCTGAGCTATTCC
AGAAGTAGTGAGGAGGCTTTTTTGGAGGCCTAGGCTTTTGCAAAAAGCTTACCATGACCGAGTACAAGCC
CACGGTGCGCCTCGCCACCCGCGACGACGTCCCCAGGGCCGTACGCACCCTCGCCGCCGCGTTCGCCGAC
TACCCCGCCACGCGCCACACCGTCGATCCGGACCGCCACATCGAGCGGGTCACCGAGCTGCAAGAACTCT
TCCTCACGCGCGTCGGGCTCGACATCGGCAAGGTGTGGGTCGCGGACGACGGCGCCGCGGTGGCGGTCTG
GACCACGCCGGAGAGCGTCGAAGCGGGGGCGGTGTTCGCCGAGATCGGCCCGCGCATGGCCGAGTTGAGC
GGTTCCCGGCTGGCCGCGCAGCAACAGATGGAAGGCCTCCTGGCGCCGCACCGGCCCAAGGAGCCCGCGT
GGTTCCTGGCCACCGTCGGCGTCTCGCCCGACCACCAGGGCAAGGGTCTGGGCAGCGCCGTCGTGCTCCC
CGGAGTGGAGGCGGCCGAGCGCGCCGGGGTGCCCGCCTTCCTGGAGACCTCCGCGCCCCGCAACCTCCCC
TTCTACGAGCGGCTCGGCTTCACCGTCACCGCCGACGTCGAGGTGCCCGAAGGACCGCGCACCTGGTGCA
TGACCCGCAAGCCCGGTGCCTGACGCCCGCCCCACGACCCGCAGCGCCCGACCGAAAGGAGCGCACGACC
CCATGCATCGCCAGTCGACAATCAACCTCTGGATTACAAAATTTGTGAAAGATTGACTGGTATTCTTAAC
TATGTTGCTCCTTTTACGCTATGTGGATACGCTGCTTTAATGCCTTTGTATCATGCTATTGCTTCCCGTA
TGGCTTTCATTTTCTCCTCCTTGTATAAATCCTGGTTGCTGTCTCTTTATGAGGAGTTGTGGCCCGTTGT
CAGGCAACGTGGCGTGGTGTGCACTGTGTTTGCTGACGCAACCCCCACTGGTTGGGGCATTGCCACCACC
TGTCAGCTCCTTTCCGGGACTTTCGCTTTCCCCCTCCCTATTGCCACGGCGGAACTCATCGCCGCCTGCC
TTGCCCGCTGCTGGACAGGGGCTCGGCTGTTGGGCACTGACAATTCCGTGGTGTTGTCGGGGAAGCTGAC
GTCCTTTCCATGGCTGCTCGCCTGTGTTGCCACCTGGATTCTGCGCGGGACGTCCTTCTGCTACGTCCCT
TCGGCCCTCAATCCAGCGGACCTTCCTTCCCGCGGCCTGCTGCCGGCTCTGCGGCCTCTTCCGCGTCTTC
GCCTTCGCCCTCAGACGAGTCGGATCTCCCTTTGGGCCGCCTCCCCGCCTGGAATTCGAGCTCGGTACCT
TTAAGACCAATGACTTACAAGGCAGCTGTAGATCTTAGCCACTTTTTAAAAGAAAAGGGGGGACTGGAAG
GGCTAATTCACTCCCAACGAAGACAAGATCTGCTTTTTGCTTGTACTGGGTCTCTCTGGTTAGACCAGAT
CTGAGCCTGGGAGCTCTCTGGCTAACTAGGGAACCCACTGCTTAAGCCTCAATAAAGCTTGCCTTGAGTG
CTTCAAGTAGTGTGTGCCCGTCTGTTGTGTGACTCTGGTAACTAGAGATCCCTCAGACCCTTTTAGTCAG
TGTGGAAAATCTCTAGCAGTAGTAGTTCATGTCATCTTATTATTCAGTATTTATAACTTGCAAAGAAATG
AATATCAGAGAGTGAGAGGAACTTGTTTATTGCAGCTTATAATGGTTACAAATAAAGCAATAGCATCACA
AATTTCACAAATAAAGCATTTTTTTCACTGCATTCTAGTTGTGGTTTGTCCAAACTCATCAATGTATCTT
ATCATGTCTGGCTCTAGCTATCCCGCCCCTAACTCCGCCCATCCCGCCCCTAACTCCGCCCAGTTCCGCC
CATTCTCCGCCCCATGGCTGACTAATTTTTTTTATTTATGCAGAGGCCGAGGCCGCCTCGGCCTCTGAGC
TATTCCAGAAGTAGTGAGGAGGCTTTTTTGGAGGCCTAGGGACGTACCCAATTCGCCCTATAGTGAGTCG
TATTACGCGCGCTCACTGGCCGTCGTTTTACAACGTCGTGACTGGGAAAACCCTGGCGTTACCCAACTTA
ATCGCCTTGCAGCACATCCCCCTTTCGCCAGCTGGCGTAATAGCGAAGAGGCCCGCACCGATCGCCCTTC
CCAACAGTTGCGCAGCCTGAATGGCGAATGGG
[124 nt withheld, positions 6683-6806]
C
[91 nt withheld, positions 6808-6898]
A
[49 nt withheld, positions 6900-6948]
CCTTTGACGTTGGAGTCCACGTTCTTT
[37 nt withheld, positions 6976-7012]
ACCCTATCTCGGTCTATTCTTTTGATTTATAAGGGATTTTGCCGATTTCGGCCTATTGGTTAAAAAATGA
GCTGATTTAACAAAAATTTAACGCGAATTTTAACAAAATATTAACGCTTACAATTTAGGTGGCACTTTTC
GGGGAAATGTGCGCGGAACCCCTATTTGTTTATTTTTCTAAATACATTCAAATATGTATCCGCTCATGAG
ACAATAACCCTGATAAATGCTTCAATAATATTGAAAAAGGAAGAGTATGAGTATTCAACATTTCCGTGTC
GCCCTTATTCCCTTTTTTGCGGCATTTTGCCTTCCTGTTTTTGCTCACCCAGAAACGCTGGTGAAAGTAA
AAGATGCTGAAGATCAGTTGGGTGCACGAGTGGGTTACATCGAACTGGATCTCAACAGCGGTAAGATCCT
TGAGAGTTTTCGCCCCGAAGAACGTTTTCCAATGATGAGCACTTTTAAAGTTCTGCTATGTGGCGCGGTA
TTATCCCGTATTGACGCCGGGCAAGAGCAACTCGGTCGCCGCATACACTATTCTCAGAATGACTTGGTTG
AGTACTCACCAGTCACAGAAAAGCATCTTACGGATGGCATGACAGTAAGAGAATTATGCAGTGCTGCCAT
AACCATGAGTGATAACACTGCGGCCAACTTACTTCTGACAACGATCGGAGGACCGAAGGAGCTAACCGCT
TTTTTGCACAACATGGGGGATCATGTAACTCGCCTTGATCGTTGGGAACCGGAGCTGAATGAAGCCATAC
CAAACGACGAGCGTGACACCACGATGCCTGTAGCAATGGCAACAACGTTGCGCAAACTATTAACTGGCGA
ACTACTTACTCTAGCTTCCCGGCAACAATTAATAGACTGGATGGAGGCGGATAAAGTTGCAGGACCACTT
CTGCGCTCGGCCCTTCCGGCTGGCTGGTTTATTGCTGATAAATCTGGAGCCGGTGAGCGTGGGTCTCGCG
GTATCATTGCAGCACTGGGGCCAGATGGTAAGCCCTCCCGTATCGTAGTTATCTACACGACGGGGAGTCA
GGCAACTATGGATGAACGAAATAGACAGATCGCTGAGATAGGTGCCTCACTGATTAAGCATTGGTAACTG
TCAGACCAAGTTTACTCATATATACTTTAGATTGATTTAAAACTTCATTTTTAATTTAAAAGGATCTAGG
TGAAGATCCTTTTTGATAATCTCATGACCAAAATCCCTTAACGTGAGTTTTCGTTCCACTGAGCGTCAGA
CCCCGTAGAAAAGATCAAAGGATCTTCTTGAGATCCTTTTTTTCTGCGCGTAATCTGCTGCTTGCAAACA
AAAAAACCACCGCTACCAGCGGTGGTTTGTTTGCCGGATCAAGAGCTACCAACTCTTTTTCCGAAGGTAA
CTGGCTTCAGCAGAGCGCAGATACCAAATACTGTTCTTCTAGTGTAGCCGTAGTTAGGCCACCACTTCAA
GAACTCTGTAGCACCGCCTACATACCTCGCTCTGCTAATCCTGTTACCAGTGGCTGCTGCCAGTGGCGAT
AAGTCGTGTCTTACCGGGTTGGACTCAAGACGATAGTTACCGGATAAGGCGCAGCGGTCGGGCTGAACGG
GGGGTTCGTGCACACAGCCCAGCTTGGAGCGAACGACCTACACCGAACTGAGATACCTACAGCGTGAGCT
ATGAGAAAGCGCCACGCTTCCCGAAGGGAGAAAGGCGGACAGGTATCCGGTAAGCGGCAGGGTCGGAACA
GGAGAGCGCACGAGGGAGCTTCCAGGGGGAAACGCCTGGTATCTTTATAGTCCTGTCGGGTTTCGCCACC
TCTGACTTGAGCGTCGATTTTTGTGATGCTCGTCAGGGGGGCGGAGCCTATGGAAAAACGCCAGCAACGC
GGCCTTTTTACGGTTCCTGGCCTTTTGCTGGCCTTTTGCTCACATG
Features (pLannotate 1.2.2; 31 found; start..end, strand, type, name):
      1..121     +  rep_origin     RSF ori (fragment): Plasmids containing the RSF 1030 origin of replication can be propagated in E. coli cells that contain additional plasmids with compatible origins.
    123..215     +  CDS            lacI (fragment): lac repressor; lacI; The lac repressor binds to the lac operator to inhibit transcription in E. coli. This inhibition can be relieved by adding lactose or isopropyl-β-D-thiogalactopyranoside (IPTG).
    228..249     +  protein_bind   CAP binding site: CAP binding activates transcription in the presence of cAMP. E. coli catabolite activator protein
    264..294     +  promoter       lac promoter: promoter for the E. coli lac operon
    302..318     +  protein_bind   lac operator: The lac repressor binds to the lac operator to inhibit transcription in E. coli. This inhibition can be relieved by adding lactose or isopropyl-β-D-thiogalactopyranoside (IPTG). lac repressor encoded by lacI
    363..381     +  promoter       T3 promoter: promoter for bacteriophage T3 RNA polymerase
    409..635     +  promoter       RSV promoter: Rous sarcoma virus enhancer/promoter
    636..816     +  LTR            5' LTR (truncated): truncated 5' long terminal repeat (LTR) from HIV-1
    863..988     +  misc_feature   HIV-1 Ψ: packaging signal of human immunodeficiency virus type 1
    972..1335    +  CDS            HIV-1 gag (fragment): gag protein from human immunodeficiency virus 1; gag
   1481..1714    +  misc_feature   RRE: The Rev response element (RRE) of HIV-1 allows for Rev-dependent mRNA export from the nucleus to the cytoplasm.
   2091..2191    +  CDS            Rev (fragment): human immunodeficiency virus 1 (HIV-1) Rev protein; rev; enhances nuclear export of unspliced and incompletely spliced viral mRNAs
   2210..2326    +  misc_feature   cPPT/CTS: central polypurine tract and central termination sequence of HIV-1
   2349..2652    +  enhancer       CMV enhancer: human cytomegalovirus immediate early enhancer
   2653..2856    +  promoter       CMV promoter: human cytomegalovirus (CMV) immediate early promoter
   2939..2959    +  CDS            FLAG (fragment): FLAG® epitope tag, followed by an enterokinase cleavage site
   2963..3640    +  CDS            (3-F)Tyr-EGFP: (3-F)Tyr-EGFP is a basic (constitutively fluorescent) green fluorescent protein published in 2004, derived from Aequorea victoria.
   3644..4147    +  CDS            Nluc: NanoLuc® luciferase human codon-optimized
   4195..4524    +  promoter       SV40 promoter: SV40 enhancer and early promoter
   4534..5133    +  CDS            PuroR: puromycin N-acetyltransferase; pac from Streptomyces alboniger; confers resistance to puromycin
   5200..5788    +  misc_feature   WPRE: woodchuck hepatitis virus posttranscriptional regulatory element
   5805..5873    +  CDS            nef (fragment): NEF_HV1Z2 - Experimental evidence at protein level: Swiss-Prot protein existence level 1. Extracellular Nef protein targets CD4(+) T-lymphocytes for apoptosis by interacting with CXCR4 surface receptors. From Human immunodeficiency virus type 1 group M subtype D (isolate Z2/CDC-Z34) (HIV-1).
   5875..6108    +  LTR            3' LTR (ΔU3): self-inactivating 3' long terminal repeat (LTR) from HIV-1
   6180..6301    +  polyA_signal   SV40 poly(A) signal: SV40 polyadenylation signal
   6341..6476    +  rep_origin     SV40 ori: SV40 origin of replication
   6497..6515    -  promoter       T7 promoter: promoter for bacteriophage T7 RNA polymerase
   6523..6678    +  CDS            lacZα (fragment): LacZα fragment of β-galactosidase; lacZ fragment
   6683..7111    +  rep_origin     f1 ori (sequence partly withheld): f1 bacteriophage origin of replication; arrow indicates direction of (+) strand synthesis
   7164..7268    +  promoter       AmpR promoter: bla
   7269..8129    +  CDS            AmpR: β-lactamase; bla; confers resistance to ampicillin, carbenicillin, and related antibiotics
   8300..8888    +  rep_origin     ori: high-copy-number ColE1/pMB1/pBR322/pUC origin of replication
