[The description below was written by a language model from this plasmid's Addgene catalogue record and pLannotate feature annotations shown in this document.]
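Description:
pLenti_CMV:Flag-YeNL_SV40:PuroR is a third-generation-style, self-inactivating HIV-1 lentiviral transfer plasmid of about 8.9 kb for expressing a FLAG-tagged yellow Nano-lantern (YeNL) in mammalian cells. It is maintained in E. coli as a high-copy plasmid through a ColE1/pUC-type origin with ampicillin resistance (AmpR). It also carries an f1 origin and leftover cloning-vector elements (lac promoter/operator, lacZα fragment, T3 and T7 promoters) that play no role in expression. The viral portion begins with an RSV promoter fused to a truncated 5' LTR, which makes genomic RNA transcription Tat-independent. This is followed by the Ψ packaging signal with a partial gag sequence, the RRE for Rev-dependent nuclear export, and the cPPT/CTS. It ends with a WPRE and a ΔU3 3' LTR, with an SV40 polyadenylation signal and SV40 origin downstream. Packaging functions are not encoded on this plasmid and must be supplied in trans.

The payload sits between the cPPT and the WPRE. The CMV enhancer/promoter drives an N-terminal FLAG tag fused to the synthetic YeNL insert (1188 bp, cloned XbaI/BamHI). The automated annotation resolves the insert into an Aequorea GFP-family fluorescent protein, labelled as an EGFP variant by sequence similarity, joined directly to NanoLuc luciferase. In this design, energy from the luciferase reaction is transferred to the fluorescent protein, shifting the emission toward yellow. A separate SV40 early promoter drives puromycin N-acetyltransferase, so transduced or transfected cells can be selected with puromycin. The associated publication concerns multiplexed bioluminescence microscopy by phasor analysis, which suggests use as one spectrally distinct bioluminescent reporter for stable cell labelling. The FLAG epitope allows antibody detection.
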