Addgene plasmid #183041: pLenti_CMV:Flag-YeNL_SV40:PuroR
Purpose: Expresses the FLAG-tagged YeNL (Yellow Nanolantern) in mammalian cells.
Depositing lab: Antonio Amelio. Depositing organization: University of North Carolina at Chapel Hill. Publication: Multiplexed bioluminescence microscopy via phasor analysis. Yao Z, Brennan CK, Scipioni L, Chen H, Ng KK, Tedeschi G, Parag-Sharma K, Amelio AL, Gratton E, Digman MA, Prescher JA. Nat Methods. 2022 Jul;19(7):893-898. doi: 10.1038/s41592-022-01529-9. Epub 2022 Jun 23. PubMed 35739310.
Backbone
  Vector backbone: pLenti
  Vector type: Mammalian Expression, Lentiviral
  Selectable markers: Puromycin
Growth in bacteria
  Bacterial resistance: Ampicillin, 100 μg/mL
  Growth temperature: 37°C
  Growth strain: NEB Stable
  Copy number: High Copy
Gene/Insert
  Gene/Insert name: YeNL Nanolantern
  Species: Synthetic
  Insert size (bp): 1188
  Promoter: CMV
  Tag / fusion protein: FLAG (N terminal on insert)
  Cloning method: Restriction Enzyme; 5′ cloning site XbaI (unknown if destroyed); 3′ cloning site BamHI (unknown if destroyed)
  Sequencing primers: 5′ CMV
Terms and licenses: Academic/Nonprofit Terms; Industry Terms: Not Available to Industry
How to cite: pLenti_CMV:Flag-YeNL_SV40:PuroR was a gift from Antonio Amelio (Addgene plasmid # 183041 ; http://n2t.net/addgene:183041 ; RRID:Addgene_183041)
